Addgene plasmid #21858: ATF4 11: 5’ATF4.uORF2.GFP
Depositing lab: David Ron. Depositing organization: NYU Grossman School of Medicine. Publication: Translation reinitiation at alternative open reading frames regulates gene expression in an integrated stress response. Lu PD, Harding HP, Ron D. J Cell Biol. 2004 Oct 11. 167(1):27-33. 10.1083/jcb.200408003 PubMed 15479734.
Backbone
  Vector backbone: pEGFP-N1
  Backbone manufacturer: Clontech
  Backbone size w/o insert (bp): 4733
  Vector type: Mammalian Expression
  Selectable markers: Neomycin (select with G418)
Growth in bacteria
  Bacterial resistance: Kanamycin, 50 μg/mL
  Growth temperature: 37°C
  Growth strain: DH5alpha
  Copy number: Unknown
Gene/Insert
  Gene/Insert name: ATF4 (alt name: upstream ORF2 of ATF4)
  Species: M. musculus (mouse)
  Insert size (bp): 340
  Mutation: upstream ORF2 (uORF) of ATF4 fused to EGFP
  Entrez Gene: Atf4 (a.k.a. Atf-4, C/ATF, CREB-2, CREB2, TAXREB67)
  Tag / fusion protein: EGFP (C terminal on backbone)
  Cloning method: Restriction Enzyme; 5′ cloning site HindII (unknown if destroyed); 3′ cloning site BamHI (unknown if destroyed)
  Sequencing primers: 5′ CMV-F; 3′ EGFP-N
Terms and licenses: Academic/Nonprofit Terms; Industry Terms: Not Available to Industry
Depositor comments: These pEGFP-based plasmids have NEOr marker (and not the conventional AMPr marker). They should be propagated in the presence of 30mcg/ml kanamycin (and not on ampicillin)
How to cite: ATF4 11: 5’ATF4.uORF2.GFP was a gift from David Ron (Addgene plasmid # 21858 ; http://n2t.net/addgene:21858 ; RRID:Addgene_21858)
