[The description below was written by a language model from this plasmid's Addgene catalogue record and pLannotate feature annotations shown in this document.]
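Description:
ATF4 11: 5'ATF4.uORF2.GFP is a mammalian expression reporter built on the pEGFP-N1 backbone, in which roughly 340 bp of mouse Atf4 5' leader sequence has been placed between the CMV immediate early enhancer/promoter and the EGFP coding sequence. According to the record, the second upstream open reading frame (uORF2) of ATF4 is fused to EGFP, so green fluorescence reports ribosomes that initiate at uORF2 rather than at the authentic ATF4 start codon. The feature table fits this layout. It shows a short Atf4-matching fragment sitting between remnants of the multiple cloning site just upstream of EGFP, which is expected because uORF2 overlaps the beginning of the ATF4 coding region. The transcript ends at the SV40 polyadenylation signal.

The plasmid replicates in E. coli from a high-copy ColE1/pUC-type origin and also carries an f1 origin for single-stranded DNA production. Selection relies on a single Tn5 NeoR/KanR gene driven by tandem bacterial (bla) and SV40 early promoters and followed by the HSV TK poly(A) signal. It therefore gives kanamycin resistance in bacteria and G418 resistance in transfected mammalian cells, and the depositor stresses that the plasmid is not ampicillin-selectable. The small large T antigen, ble and bGH poly(A) fragments in the annotation are likely backbone remnants or partial matches, not functional elements.

The associated publication concerns translation reinitiation at alternative open reading frames in the integrated stress response. This construct appears to serve there as a reporter for how often uORF2 is translated, to be compared under stressed and unstressed conditions with related ATF4 leader reporters.
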