Features (pLannotate 1.2.2; 16 found; start..end, strand, type, name):
     61..364     +  enhancer       CMV enhancer: human cytomegalovirus immediate early enhancer
    365..568     +  promoter       CMV promoter: human cytomegalovirus (CMV) immediate early promoter
    591..627     +  misc_feature   MCS (fragment): multiple cloning site
    904..984     +  CDS            Atf4 (fragment): ATF4_RAT - Experimental evidence at protein level: Swiss-Prot protein existence level 1. Transcription factor that binds the cAMP response element (CRE) (consensus: 5'-GTGACGT[AC][AG]-3') and displays two biological functions, as regulator of metabolic and redox processes under normal cellular conditions, and as master transcription factor during integrated stress response (ISR) (By similarity). Binds to asymmetric CRE's as a heterodimer and to palindromic CRE's as a homodimer (By similarity). Core effector of the ISR, which is required for adaptation to various stress such as endoplasmic reti
    989..1041    +  misc_feature   MCS: multiple cloning site
   1059..1778    +  CDS            EGFP: the original enhanced GFP (Yang et al., 1996) mammalian codon-optimized
   1795..1878    +  CDS            large T antigen (fragment): large T antigen from SV40 (simian virus 40)
   1901..2022    +  polyA_signal   SV40 poly(A) signal: SV40 polyadenylation signal
   2056..2484    -  rep_origin     f1 ori (sequence partly withheld): f1 bacteriophage origin of replication; arrow indicates direction of (+) strand synthesis
   2511..2615    +  promoter       AmpR promoter: bla
   2617..2974    +  promoter       SV40 promoter: SV40 enhancer and early promoter
   3009..3803    +  CDS            NeoR/KanR: aminoglycoside phosphotransferase from Tn5; aph(3')-II (or nptII); confers resistance to neomycin, kanamycin, and G418 (Geneticin®)
   3824..3976    +  CDS            ble (fragment): BLE_KLEPN - Experimental evidence at protein level: Swiss-Prot protein existence level 1. Binding protein with a strong affinity to the bleomycin family of antibiotics. Binds to CL990; an antimitotic-antibiotic compound. From Klebsiella pneumoniae.
   4035..4082    +  polyA_signal   HSV TK poly(A) signal: herpes simplex virus thymidine kinase polyadenylation signal (Cole and Stacy, 1985)
   4173..4189    -  polyA_signal   bGH poly(A) signal (fragment): bovine growth hormone polyadenylation signal
   4411..4999    +  rep_origin     ori: high-copy-number ColE1/pMB1/pBR322/pUC origin of replication
>Addgene plasmid #21858 | ATF4 11: 5’ATF4.uORF2.GFP | depositor full sequence | sequence record 10044 | Author sequence
TAGTTATTAATAGTAATCAATTACGGGGTCATTAGTTCATAGCCCATATATGGAGTTCCGCGTTACATAA
CTTACGGTAAATGGCCCGCCTGGCTGACCGCCCAACGACCCCCGCCCATTGACGTCAATAATGACGTATG
TTCCCATAGTAACGCCAATAGGGACTTTCCATTGACGTCAATGGGTGGAGTATTTACGGTAAACTGCCCA
CTTGGCAGTACATCAAGTGTATCATATGCCAAGTACGCCCCCTATTGACGTCAATGACGGTAAATGGCCC
GCCTGGCATTATGCCCAGTACATGACCTTATGGGACTTTCCTACTTGGCAGTACATCTACGTATTAGTCA
TCGCTATTACCATGGTGATGCGGTTTTGGCAGTACATCAATGGGCGTGGATAGCGGTTTGACTCACGGGG
ATTTCCAAGTCTCCACCCCATTGACGTCAATGGGAGTTTGTTTTGGCACCAAAATCAACGGGACTTTCCA
AAATGTCGTAACAACTCCGCCCCATTGACGCAAATGGGCGGTAGGCGTGTACGGTGGGAGGTCTATATAA
GCAGAGCTGGTTTAGTGAACCGTCAGATCCGCTAGCGCTACCGGACTCAGATCTCGAGCTCAAGCTTTTC
TGCTTGCTGTCTGCCGGTTTGAGTTGTGCGCTCGGGTGTCCCTTTCCTCTTCCCCTCCCGCAGGGCTTGC
GGCCACCATGGCGTATTAGAGGCAGCAGTGCCTGCGGCAGCGTTGGCCTTTGCAGCGGCGGCAGCAGCAC
CAGGCTCTGCAGCGGCAACCCCCACCGGCCTAAGCCATGGCGCTCTTCACGAAATCCAGCAGCAGTGTTG
CTGTAACGGACAAAGATACCTTCGAGTTAAGCACATTCCTGGAATCCAGCAAAGCCCCACAACATGACCG
AGATGAGCTTCCTGAACAGCGAAGTGTTGGCGGGGGACTTGATGTCCCCCTTCGACCAGTCGGGTTTGGG
GGCTGGATCTCGAGCTCAAGCTTCGAATTCTGCAGTCGACGGTACCGCGGGCCCGGGATCCACCGGCCGG
TCGCCACCATGGTGAGCAAGGGCGAGGAGCTGTTCACCGGGGTGGTGCCCATCCTGGTCGAGCTGGACGG
CGACGTAAACGGCCACAAGTTCAGCGTGTCCGGCGAGGGCGAGGGCGATGCCACCTACGGCAAGCTGACC
CTGAAGTTCATCTGCACCACCGGCAAGCTGCCCGTGCCCTGGCCCACCCTCGTGACCACCCTGACCTACG
GCGTGCAGTGCTTCAGCCGCTACCCCGACCACATGAAGCAGCACGACTTCTTCAAGTCCGCCATGCCCGA
AGGCTACGTCCAGGAGCGCACCATCTTCTTCAAGGACGACGGCAACTACAAGACCCGCGCCGAGGTGAAG
TTCGAGGGCGACACCCTGGTGAACCGCATCGAGCTGAAGGGCATCGACTTCAAGGAGGACGGCAACATCC
TGGGGCACAAGCTGGAGTACAACTACAACAGCCACAACGTCTATATCATGGCCGACAAGCAGAAGAACGG
CATCAAGGTGAACTTCAAGATCCGCCACAACATCGAGGACGGCAGCGTGCAGCTCGCCGACCACTACCAG
CAGAACACCCCCATCGGCGACGGCCCCGTGCTGCTGCCCGACAACCACTACCTGAGCACCCAGTCCGCCC
TGAGCAAAGACCCCAACGAGAAGCGCGATCACATGGTCCTGCTGGAGTTCGTGACCGCCGCCGGGATCAC
TCTCGGCATGGACGAGCTGTACAAGTAAAGCGGCCGCGACTCTAGATCATAATCAGCCATACCACATTTG
TAGAGGTTTTACTTGCTTTAAAAAACCTCCCACACCTCCCCCTGAACCTGAAACATAAAATGAATGCAAT
TGTTGTTGTTAACTTGTTTATTGCAGCTTATAATGGTTACAAATAAAGCAATAGCATCACAAATTTCACA
AATAAAGCATTTTTTTCACTGCATTCTAGTTGTGGTTTGTCCAAACTCATCAATGTATCTTAAGGCGTAA
ATTGTAAGCGTTAATATTTTGTTAAAATTCGCGTTAAATTTTTGTTAAATCAGCTCATTTTTTAACCAAT
AGGCCGAAATCGGCAAAATCCCTTATAAATCAAAAGAATAGACCGAGATAGGGT
[37 nt withheld, positions 2155-2191]
AAAGAACGTGGACTCCAACGTCAAAGG
[49 nt withheld, positions 2219-2267]
T
[91 nt withheld, positions 2269-2359]
G
[124 nt withheld, positions 2361-2484]
CAGGTGGCACTTTTCGGGGAAATGTGCGCGGAACCCCTATTTGTTTATTTTTCTAAATACATTCAAATAT
GTATCCGCTCATGAGACAATAACCCTGATAAATGCTTCAATAATATTGAAAAAGGAAGAGTCCTGAGGCG
GAAAGAACCAGCTGTGGAATGTGTGTCAGTTAGGGTGTGGAAAGTCCCCAGGCTCCCCAGCAGGCAGAAG
TATGCAAAGCATGCATCTCAATTAGTCAGCAACCAGGTGTGGAAAGTCCCCAGGCTCCCCAGCAGGCAGA
AGTATGCAAAGCATGCATCTCAATTAGTCAGCAACCATAGTCCCGCCCCTAACTCCGCCCATCCCGCCCC
TAACTCCGCCCAGTTCCGCCCATTCTCCGCCCCATGGCTGACTAATTTTTTTTATTTATGCAGAGGCCGA
GGCCGCCTCGGCCTCTGAGCTATTCCAGAAGTAGTGAGGAGGCTTTTTTGGAGGCCTAGGCTTTTGCAAA
GATCGATCAAGAGACAGGATGAGGATCGTTTCGCATGATTGAACAAGATGGATTGCACGCAGGTTCTCCG
GCCGCTTGGGTGGAGAGGCTATTCGGCTATGACTGGGCACAACAGACAATCGGCTGCTCTGATGCCGCCG
TGTTCCGGCTGTCAGCGCAGGGGCGCCCGGTTCTTTTTGTCAAGACCGACCTGTCCGGTGCCCTGAATGA
ACTGCAAGACGAGGCAGCGCGGCTATCGTGGCTGGCCACGACGGGCGTTCCTTGCGCAGCTGTGCTCGAC
GTTGTCACTGAAGCGGGAAGGGACTGGCTGCTATTGGGCGAAGTGCCGGGGCAGGATCTCCTGTCATCTC
ACCTTGCTCCTGCCGAGAAAGTATCCATCATGGCTGATGCAATGCGGCGGCTGCATACGCTTGATCCGGC
TACCTGCCCATTCGACCACCAAGCGAAACATCGCATCGAGCGAGCACGTACTCGGATGGAAGCCGGTCTT
GTCGATCAGGATGATCTGGACGAAGAGCATCAGGGGCTCGCGCCAGCCGAACTGTTCGCCAGGCTCAAGG
CGAGCATGCCCGACGGCGAGGATCTCGTCGTGACCCATGGCGATGCCTGCTTGCCGAATATCATGGTGGA
AAATGGCCGCTTTTCTGGATTCATCGACTGTGGCCGGCTGGGTGTGGCGGACCGCTATCAGGACATAGCG
TTGGCTACCCGTGATATTGCTGAAGAGCTTGGCGGCGAATGGGCTGACCGCTTCCTCGTGCTTTACGGTA
TCGCCGCTCCCGATTCGCAGCGCATCGCCTTCTATCGCCTTCTTGACGAGTTCTTCTGAGCGGGACTCTG
GGGTTCGAAATGACCGACCAAGCGACGCCCAACCTGCCATCACGAGATTTCGATTCCACCGCCGCCTTCT
ATGAAAGGTTGGGCTTCGGAATCGTTTTCCGGGACGCCGGCTGGATGATCCTCCAGCGCGGGGATCTCAT
GCTGGAGTTCTTCGCCCACCCTAGGGGGAGGCTAACTGAAACACGGAAGGAGACAATACCGGAAGGAACC
CGCGCTATGACGGCAATAAAAAGACAGAATAAAACGCACGGTGTTGGGTCGTTTGTTCATAAACGCGGGG
TTCGGTCCCAGGGCTGGCACTCTGTCGATACCCCACCGAGACCCCATTGGGGCCAATACGCCCGCGTTTC
TTCCTTTTCCCCACCCCACCCCCCAAGTTCGGGTGAAGGCCCAGGGCTCGCAGCCAACGTCGGGGCGGCA
GGCCCTGCCATAGCCTCAGGTTACTCATATATACTTTAGATTGATTTAAAACTTCATTTTTAATTTAAAA
GGATCTAGGTGAAGATCCTTTTTGATAATCTCATGACCAAAATCCCTTAACGTGAGTTTTCGTTCCACTG
AGCGTCAGACCCCGTAGAAAAGATCAAAGGATCTTCTTGAGATCCTTTTTTTCTGCGCGTAATCTGCTGC
TTGCAAACAAAAAAACCACCGCTACCAGCGGTGGTTTGTTTGCCGGATCAAGAGCTACCAACTCTTTTTC
CGAAGGTAACTGGCTTCAGCAGAGCGCAGATACCAAATACTGTCCTTCTAGTGTAGCCGTAGTTAGGCCA
CCACTTCAAGAACTCTGTAGCACCGCCTACATACCTCGCTCTGCTAATCCTGTTACCAGTGGCTGCTGCC
AGTGGCGATAAGTCGTGTCTTACCGGGTTGGACTCAAGACGATAGTTACCGGATAAGGCGCAGCGGTCGG
GCTGAACGGGGGGTTCGTGCACACAGCCCAGCTTGGAGCGAACGACCTACACCGAACTGAGATACCTACA
GCGTGAGCTATGAGAAAGCGCCACGCTTCCCGAAGGGAGAAAGGCGGACAGGTATCCGGTAAGCGGCAGG
GTCGGAACAGGAGAGCGCACGAGGGAGCTTCCAGGGGGAAACGCCTGGTATCTTTATAGTCCTGTCGGGT
TTCGCCACCTCTGACTTGAGCGTCGATTTTTGTGATGCTCGTCAGGGGGGCGGAGCCTATGGAAAAACGC
CAGCAACGCGGCCTTTTTACGGTTCCTGGCCTTTTGCTGGCCTTTTGCTCACATGTTCTTTCCTGCGTTA
TCCCCTGATTCTGTGGATAACCGTATTACCGCCATGCAT
