>Addgene plasmid #21858 | ATF4 11: 5’ATF4.uORF2.GFP | addgene partial sequence | sequence record 27665 | 21858 with CMV-F
AGCTGGTTTAGTGAACCGTCAGATCCGCTAGCGCTACCGGACTCAGATCTCGAGCTCAAGCTTTTCTGCT
TGCTGTCTGCCGGTTTGAGTTGTGCGCTCGGGTGTCCCTTTCCTCTTCCCCTCCCGCAGGGCTTGCGGCC
ACCATGGCGTATTAGAGGCAGCAGTGCCTGCGGCAGCGTTGGCCTTTGCAGCGGCGGCAGCAGCACCAGG
CTCTGCAGCGGCAACCCCCACCGGCCTAAGCCATGGCGCTCTTCACGAAATCCAGCAGCAGTGTTGCTGT
AACGGACAAAGATACCTTCGAGTTAAGCACATTCCTGGAATCCAGCAAAGCCCCACAACATGACCGAGAT
GAGCTTCCTGAACAGCGAAGTGTTGGCGGGGGACTTGATGTCCCCCTTCGACCAGTCGGGTTTGGGGGCT
GGATCTCGAGCTCAAGCTTCGAATTCTGCAGTCGACGGTACCGCGGGCCCGGGATCCACCGGCCGGTCGC
CACCATGGTGAGCAAGGGCGAGGAGCTGTTCACCGGGGTGGTGCCCATCCTGGTCGAGCTGGACGGCGAC
GTAAACGGCCACAAGTTCAGCGTGTCCGGCGAGGGCGAGGGCGATGCCACCTACGGCAAGCTGACCCTGA
AGTTCATCTGCACCACCGGCAAGCTGCCCGTGCCCTGGCCCACCCTCGTGACCACCCTGACCTACGGCGT
GCAGTGCTTCAGCCGCTACCCCGACCACATGAAGCAGCACGACTTCTTCAAGTCCGCCATGCCCGA
